Addgene plasmid #147808: pT7-EGFP-C1-HsDCP2_1-395_V
Purpose: Mammalian Expression of HsDCP2_1-395
Depositing lab: Elisa Izaurralde. Depositing organization: Max Planck Institute for Developmental Biology. Publication: The activation of the decapping enzyme DCP2 by DCP1 occurs on the EDC4 scaffold and involves a conserved loop in DCP1. Chang CT, Bercovich N, Loh B, Jonas S, Izaurralde E. Nucleic Acids Res. 2014 Apr;42(8):5217-33. doi: 10.1093/nar/gku129. Epub 2014 Feb 8. PubMed 24510189.
Backbone
  Vector backbone: Unknown
  Vector type: Mammalian Expression
Growth in bacteria
  Bacterial resistance: Kanamycin, 50 μg/mL
  Growth temperature: 37°C
  Growth strain: DH5alpha
  Copy number: High Copy
Gene/Insert
  Gene/Insert name: HsDCP2_1-395
  Species: H. sapiens (human)
  Entrez Gene: DCP2 (a.k.a. NUDT20)
  Cloning method: Unknown
Terms and licenses: Academic/Nonprofit Terms; Industry Terms: Not Available to Industry
Depositor comments: ORF extracted from AY135173.1 Plasmids from this collection were made available to the research community and donated after the lab closed. Please note that the sequence provided by the depositing laboratory may be theoretical/predicted or based on Sanger sequencing results. There may be discrepancies between sequencing results obtained by Addgene and the depositor sequence. If an Addgene verified sequence is not available, please contact before placing your order to request that our lab fully sequence the plasmid.
How to cite: pT7-EGFP-C1-HsDCP2_1-395_V was a gift from Elisa Izaurralde (Addgene plasmid # 147808 ; http://n2t.net/addgene:147808 ; RRID:Addgene_147808)
