[The description below was written by a language model from this plasmid's Addgene catalogue record and pLannotate feature annotations shown in this document.]
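Description:
pT7-EGFP-C1-HsDCP2_1-395_V is a mammalian expression plasmid encoding a fragment of human DCP2 (also called NUDT20), residues 1–395, fused to the C-terminus of EGFP. The catalogue lists the backbone as unknown, but the name and the annotated features of the 5.9 kb sequenced record point to an EGFP-C1-style layout. The CMV immediate-early enhancer and promoter drive the EGFP coding sequence, which is followed directly by the DCP2 fragment, and an SV40 polyadenylation signal terminates the transcript. A T7 promoter lies between the CMV promoter and EGFP, so the same fusion could also be transcribed by T7 RNA polymerase, for example in vitro. The depositor notes that the open reading frame was taken from a GenBank cDNA entry.

In bacteria the plasmid is maintained at high copy number through a ColE1/pUC-type origin and selected with kanamycin. The Tn5 NeoR/KanR gene is preceded by both a bacterial (bla) promoter and the SV40 enhancer/early promoter and ends with an HSV TK polyadenylation signal. This one marker therefore confers kanamycin resistance in E. coli and G418 resistance in mammalian cells. An f1 origin is also present. The short hits to an HIV-1 LTR, SV40 large T antigen, ble and the bGH poly(A) signal are small fragments, most likely backbone remnants or annotation artefacts rather than functional elements.

DCP2 is the catalytic subunit of the mRNA decapping complex, removing the 7-methylguanosine cap during mRNA turnover and nonsense-mediated decay. The construct comes from a study of how DCP1 activates DCP2 on the EDC4 scaffold. A GFP-tagged truncation of this kind suits localisation and interaction experiments in human cells, although the record does not state the specific assays.
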