Features (pLannotate 1.2.2; 17 found; start..end, strand, type, name):
      1..304     +  enhancer       CMV enhancer: human cytomegalovirus immediate early enhancer
    305..508     +  promoter       CMV promoter: human cytomegalovirus (CMV) immediate early promoter
    504..537     +  LTR            5' LTR (truncated) (fragment): truncated 5' long terminal repeat (LTR) from HIV-1
    553..571     +  promoter       T7 promoter: promoter for bacteriophage T7 RNA polymerase
    605..1321    +  CDS            EGFP: EGFP is a basic (constitutively fluorescent) green fluorescent protein published in 1996, derived from Aequorea victoria. It is reported to be a rapidly-maturing weak dimer with moderate acid sensitivity.
   1337..2512    +  CDS            DCP2 (fragment) (sequence partly withheld): DCP2_HUMAN - Also known as NUDT20. Experimental evidence at protein level: Swiss-Prot protein existence level 1. Decapping metalloenzyme that catalyzes the cleavage of the cap structure on mRNAs (PubMed:12417715, PubMed:12218187, PubMed:12923261, PubMed:21070968, PubMed:28002401). Removes the 7- methyl guanine cap structure from mRNA molecules, yielding a 5'- phosphorylated mRNA fragment and 7m-GDP (PubMed:12486012, PubMed:12923261, PubMed:21070968, PubMed:28002401). Necessary for the degradation of mRNAs, both in normal mRNA turnover and in nonsense- mediated mRNA decay (PubMed:14527413). Pla
   2538..2622    +  CDS            large T antigen (fragment): large T antigen from SV40 (simian virus 40)
   2645..2766    +  polyA_signal   SV40 poly(A) signal: SV40 polyadenylation signal
   2800..3228    -  rep_origin     f1 ori (sequence partly withheld): f1 bacteriophage origin of replication; arrow indicates direction of (+) strand synthesis
   3255..3359    +  promoter       AmpR promoter: bla
   3361..3718    +  promoter       SV40 promoter: SV40 enhancer and early promoter
   3753..4547    +  CDS            NeoR/KanR: aminoglycoside phosphotransferase from Tn5; aph(3')-II (or nptII); confers resistance to neomycin, kanamycin, and G418 (Geneticin®)
   4568..4720    +  CDS            ble (fragment): BLE_KLEPN - Experimental evidence at protein level: Swiss-Prot protein existence level 1. Binding protein with a strong affinity to the bleomycin family of antibiotics. Binds to CL990; an antimitotic-antibiotic compound. From Klebsiella pneumoniae.
   4779..4826    +  polyA_signal   HSV TK poly(A) signal: herpes simplex virus thymidine kinase polyadenylation signal (Cole and Stacy, 1985)
   4917..4933    -  polyA_signal   bGH poly(A) signal (fragment): bovine growth hormone polyadenylation signal
   5155..5743    +  rep_origin     ori: high-copy-number ColE1/pMB1/pBR322/pUC origin of replication
   5858..5917    +  enhancer       CMV enhancer (fragment): human cytomegalovirus immediate early enhancer
>Addgene plasmid #147808 | pT7-EGFP-C1-HsDCP2_1-395_V | addgene full sequence | sequence record 386571 | Addgene NGS Result
CGTTACATAACTTACGGTAAATGGCCCGCCTGGCTGACCGCCCAACGACCCCCGCCCATTGACGTCAATA
ATGACGTATGTTCCCATAGTAACGCCAATAGGGACTTTCCATTGACGTCAATGGGTGGAGTATTTACGGT
AAACTGCCCACTTGGCAGTACATCAAGTGTATCATATGCCAAGTACGCCCCCTATTGACGTCAATGACGG
TAAATGGCCCGCCTGGCATTATGCCCAGTACATGACCTTATGGGACTTTCCTACTTGGCAGTACATCTAC
GTATTAGTCATCGCTATTACCATGGTGATGCGGTTTTGGCAGTACATCAATGGGCGTGGATAGCGGTTTG
ACTCACGGGGATTTCCAAGTCTCCACCCCATTGACGTCAATGGGAGTTTGTTTTGGCACCAAAATCAACG
GGACTTTCCAAAATGTCGTAACAACTCCGCCCCATTGACGCAAATGGGCGGTAGGCGTGTACGGTGGGAG
GTCTATATAAGCAGAGCTCTCTGGCTAACTAGAGAACCCACTGCTTACTGGCTTATCGAAATTAATACGA
CTCACTATAGGGAGACCCAAGCTCTAGCGCTACCGGTCGCCACCATGGTGAGCAAGGGCGAGGAGCTGTT
CACCGGGGTGGTGCCCATCCTGGTCGAGCTGGACGGCGACGTAAACGGCCACAAGTTCAGCGTGTCCGGC
GAGGGCGAGGGCGATGCCACCTACGGCAAGCTGACCCTGAAGTTCATCTGCACCACCGGCAAGCTGCCCG
TGCCCTGGCCCACCCTCGTGACCACCCTGACCTACGGCGTGCAGTGCTTCAGCCGCTACCCCGACCACAT
GAAGCAGCACGACTTCTTCAAGTCCGCCATGCCCGAAGGCTACGTCCAGGAGCGCACCATCTTCTTCAAG
GACGACGGCAACTACAAGACCCGCGCCGAGGTGAAGTTCGAGGGCGACACCCTGGTGAACCGCATCGAGC
TGAAGGGCATCGACTTCAAGGAGGACGGCAACATCCTGGGGCACAAGCTGGAGTACAACTACAACAGCCA
CAACGTCTATATCATGGCCGACAAGCAGAAGAACGGCATCAAGGTGAACTTCAAGATCCGCCACAACATC
GAGGACGGCAGCGTGCAGCTCGCCGACCACTACCAGCAGAACACCCCCATCGGCGACGGCCCCGTGCTGC
TGCCCGACAACCACTACCTGAGCACCCAGTCCGCCCTGAGCAAAGACCCCAACGAGAAGCGCGATCACAT
GGTCCTGCTGGAGTTCGTGACCGCCGCCGGGATCACTCTCGGCATGGACGAGCTGTACAAGTCCGGACTC
AGATCTATGGAGACCAAACGGGTGGAGATTCCCGGCAGCGTCCTGGACGATCTCTGCAGCCGATTTATTT
TGCATATTCCCAGCGAGGAAAGAGACAATGCAATCCGAGTGTGTTTTCAGATTGAACTTGCCCATTGGTT
TTACTTGGATTTCTACATGCAGAACACACCAGGATTACCTCAGTGTGGGATAAGAGACTTTGCTAAAGCT
GTCTTCAGTCATTGTCCGTTTTTGCTGCCTCAAGGTGAAGATGTGGAAAAAGTTTTGGATGAATGGAAGG
AATATAAAATG
[447 nt withheld, positions 1622-2068]
GATTCCTCAGACAGTGACAATGGATTTTCCTCAACTGGTAGCACGCCGGCTAAACCCACTGTGGAAAAAT
TGAGTCGAACCAAATTCCGCCACAGTCAGCAGTTATTTCCTGACGGTTCTCCTGGTGACCAGTGGGTAAA
GCACAGGCAACCACTGCAGCAAAAGCCATATAATAATCATTCTGAAATGTCTGACCTTTTAAAAGGAAAG
AATCAAAGTATGAGGGGAAATGGCAGAAAACAGTATCAAGATTCACCTAATCAAAAGAAAAGAACAAATG
GGCTTCAGCCAGCAAAGCAGCAGAATTCTTTGATGAAGTGTGAAAAGAAACTTCATCCACGGAAACTTCA
GGATAATTTTGAAACAGATGCTGTATATGACTTGCCTAGCTCCAGTGAAGACCAGTTGCTAGAACATGCC
GAGGGACAGCCCGTGGCATGTAATTGAGGATCCACCGGATCTAGATAACTGATCATAATCAGCCATACCA
CATTTGTAGAGGTTTTACTTGCTTTAAAAAACCTCCCACACCTCCCCCTGAACCTGAAACATAAAATGAA
TGCAATTGTTGTTGTTAACTTGTTTATTGCAGCTTATAATGGTTACAAATAAAGCAATAGCATCACAAAT
TTCACAAATAAAGCATTTTTTTCACTGCATTCTAGTTGTGGTTTGTCCAAACTCATCAATGTATCTTAAC
GCGTAAATTGTAAGCGTTAATATTTTGTTAAAATTCGCGTTAAATTTTTGTTAAATCAGCTCATTTTTTA
ACCAATAGGCCGAAATCGGCAAAATCCCTTATAAATCAAAAGAATAGACCGAGATAGGGT
[37 nt withheld, positions 2899-2935]
AAAGAACGTGGACTCCAACGTCAAAGG
[49 nt withheld, positions 2963-3011]
T
[91 nt withheld, positions 3013-3103]
G
[124 nt withheld, positions 3105-3228]
CAGGTGGCACTTTTCGGGGAAATGTGCGCGGAACCCCTATTTGTTTATTTTTCTAAATACATTCAAATAT
GTATCCGCTCATGAGACAATAACCCTGATAAATGCTTCAATAATATTGAAAAAGGAAGAGTCCTGAGGCG
GAAAGAACCAGCTGTGGAATGTGTGTCAGTTAGGGTGTGGAAAGTCCCCAGGCTCCCCAGCAGGCAGAAG
TATGCAAAGCATGCATCTCAATTAGTCAGCAACCAGGTGTGGAAAGTCCCCAGGCTCCCCAGCAGGCAGA
AGTATGCAAAGCATGCATCTCAATTAGTCAGCAACCATAGTCCCGCCCCTAACTCCGCCCATCCCGCCCC
TAACTCCGCCCAGTTCCGCCCATTCTCCGCCCCATGGCTGACTAATTTTTTTTATTTATGCAGAGGCCGA
GGCCGCCTCGGCCTCTGAGCTATTCCAGAAGTAGTGAGGAGGCTTTTTTGGAGGCCTAGGCTTTTGCAAA
GATCGATCAAGAGACAGGATGAGGATCGTTTCGCATGATTGAACAAGATGGATTGCACGCAGGTTCTCCG
GCCGCTTGGGTGGAGAGGCTATTCGGCTATGACTGGGCACAACAGACAATCGGCTGCTCTGATGCCGCCG
TGTTCCGGCTGTCAGCGCAGGGGCGCCCGGTTCTTTTTGTCAAGACCGACCTGTCCGGTGCCCTGAATGA
ACTGCAAGACGAGGCAGCGCGGCTATCGTGGCTGGCCACGACGGGCGTTCCTTGCGCAGCTGTGCTCGAC
GTTGTCACTGAAGCGGGAAGGGACTGGCTGCTATTGGGCGAAGTGCCGGGGCAGGATCTCCTGTCATCTC
ACCTTGCTCCTGCCGAGAAAGTATCCATCATGGCTGATGCAATGCGGCGGCTGCATACGCTTGATCCGGC
TACCTGCCCATTCGACCACCAAGCGAAACATCGCATCGAGCGAGCACGTACTCGGATGGAAGCCGGTCTT
GTCGATCAGGATGATCTGGACGAAGAGCATCAGGGGCTCGCGCCAGCCGAACTGTTCGCCAGGCTCAAGG
CGAGCATGCCCGACGGCGAGGATCTCGTCGTGACCCATGGCGATGCCTGCTTGCCGAATATCATGGTGGA
AAATGGCCGCTTTTCTGGATTCATCGACTGTGGCCGGCTGGGTGTGGCGGACCGCTATCAGGACATAGCG
TTGGCTACCCGTGATATTGCTGAAGAGCTTGGCGGCGAATGGGCTGACCGCTTCCTCGTGCTTTACGGTA
TCGCCGCTCCCGATTCGCAGCGCATCGCCTTCTATCGCCTTCTTGACGAGTTCTTCTGAGCGGGACTCTG
GGGTTCGAAATGACCGACCAAGCGACGCCCAACCTGCCATCACGAGATTTCGATTCCACCGCCGCCTTCT
ATGAAAGGTTGGGCTTCGGAATCGTTTTCCGGGACGCCGGCTGGATGATCCTCCAGCGCGGGGATCTCAT
GCTGGAGTTCTTCGCCCACCCTAGGGGGAGGCTAACTGAAACACGGAAGGAGACAATACCGGAAGGAACC
CGCGCTATGACGGCAATAAAAAGACAGAATAAAACGCACGGTGTTGGGTCGTTTGTTCATAAACGCGGGG
TTCGGTCCCAGGGCTGGCACTCTGTCGATACCCCACCGAGACCCCATTGGGGCCAATACGCCCGCGTTTC
TTCCTTTTCCCCACCCCACCCCCCAAGTTCGGGTGAAGGCCCAGGGCTCGCAGCCAACGTCGGGGCGGCA
GGCCCTGCCATAGCCTCAGGTTACTCATATATACTTTAGATTGATTTAAAACTTCATTTTTAATTTAAAA
GGATCTAGGTGAAGATCCTTTTTGATAATCTCATGACCAAAATCCCTTAACGTGAGTTTTCGTTCCACTG
AGCGTCAGACCCCGTAGAAAAGATCAAAGGATCTTCTTGAGATCCTTTTTTTCTGCGCGTAATCTGCTGC
TTGCAAACAAAAAAACCACCGCTACCAGCGGTGGTTTGTTTGCCGGATCAAGAGCTACCAACTCTTTTTC
CGAAGGTAACTGGCTTCAGCAGAGCGCAGATACCAAATACTGTTCTTCTAGTGTAGCCGTAGTTAGGCCA
CCACTTCAAGAACTCTGTAGCACCGCCTACATACCTCGCTCTGCTAATCCTGTTACCAGTGGCTGCTGCC
AGTGGCGATAAGTCGTGTCTTACCGGGTTGGACTCAAGACGATAGTTACCGGATAAGGCGCAGCGGTCGG
GCTGAACGGGGGGTTCGTGCACACAGCCCAGCTTGGAGCGAACGACCTACACCGAACTGAGATACCTACA
GCGTGAGCTATGAGAAAGCGCCACGCTTCCCGAAGGGAGAAAGGCGGACAGGTATCCGGTAAGCGGCAGG
GTCGGAACAGGAGAGCGCACGAGGGAGCTTCCAGGGGGAAACGCCTGGTATCTTTATAGTCCTGTCGGGT
TTCGCCACCTCTGACTTGAGCGTCGATTTTTGTGATGCTCGTCAGGGGGGCGGAGCCTATGGAAAAACGC
CAGCAACGCGGCCTTTTTACGGTTCCTGGCCTTTTGCTGGCCTTTTGCTCACATGTTCTTTCCTGCGTTA
TCCCCTGATTCTGTGGATAACCGTATTACCGCCATGCATTAGTTATTAATAGTAATCAATTACGGGGTCA
TTAGTTCATAGCCCATATATGGAGTTCCG
